>Addgene plasmid #71293 | pcDNA GNSTM-3-Flag-10-Lamp2b-HA | depositor full sequence | sequence record 127936 | pcDNA GNSTM-3-Flag-10-Lamp2b-HA sequence 6925 bps
AAAATTTAAGCTACAACAAGGCAAGGCTTGACCGACAATTGCATGAAGAATCTGCTTAGGGTTAGGCGTT
TTGCGCTGCTTCGCGATGTACGGGCCAGATATACGCGTTGACATTGATTATTGACTAGTTATTAATAGTA
ATCAATTACGGGGTCATTAGTTCATAGCCCATATATGGAGTTCCGCGTTACATAACTTACGGTAAATGGC
CCGCCTGGCTGACCGCCCAACGACCCCCGCCCATTGACGTCAATAATGACGTATGTTCCCATAGTAACGC
CAATAGGGACTTTCCATTGACGTCAATGGGTGGAGTATTTACGGTAAACTGCCCACTTGGCAGTACATCA
AGTGTATCATATGCCAAGTACGCCCCCTATTGACGTCAATGACGGTAAATGGCCCGCCTGGCATTATGCC
CAGTACATGACCTTATGGGACTTTCCTACTTGGCAGTACATCTACGTATTAGTCATCGCTATTACCATGG
TGATGCGGTTTTGGCAGTACATCAATGGGCGTGGATAGCGGTTTGACTCACGGGGATTTCCAAGTCTCCA
CCCCATTGACGTCAATGGGAGTTTGTTTTGGCACCAAAATCAACGGGACTTTCCAAAATGTCGTAACAAC
TCCGCCCCATTGACGCAAATGGGCGGTAGGCGTGTACGGTGGGAGGTCTATATAAGCAGAGCTCTCTGGC
TAACTAGAGAACCCACTGCTTACTGGCTTATCGAAATTAATACGACTCACTATAGGGAGACCCAAGCTGG
CTAGTGCCGCCGCCATGGTGTGCTTCCGCCTCTTCCCGGTTCCGGGCTCAGGGCTCGTTCTGGTCTGCCT
AGTCCTGGGAGCTGTGCGGTCTTATGCAGGTAACTCGACTATGGGCAGTGGAGACTATAAAGATGACGAT
GACAAGGGCAGTGGATCTGGATCCGGTGGCTCGAGTTTGGAACTTAATTTGACAGATTCAGAAAATGCCA
CTTGCCTTTATGCAAAATGGCAGATGAATTTCACAGTTCGCTATGAAACTACAAATAAAACTTATAAAAC
TGTAACCATTTCAGACCATGGCACTGTGACATATAATGGAAGCATTTGTGGGGATGATCAGAATGGTCCC
AAAATAGCAGTGCAGTTCGGACCTGGCTTTTCCTGGATTGCGAATTTTACCAAGGCAGCATCTACTTATT
CAATTGACAGCGTCTCATTTTCCTACAACACTGGTGATAACACAACATTTCCTGATGCTGAAGATAAAGG
AATTCTTACTGTTGATGAACTTTTGGCCATCAGAATTCCATTGAATGACCTTTTTAGATGCAATAGTTTA
TCAACTTTGGAAAAGAATGATGTTGTCCAACACTACTGGGATGTTCTTGTACAAGCTTTTGTCCAAAATG
GCACAGTGAGCACAAATGAGTTCCTGTGTGATAAAGACAAAACTTCAACAGTGGCACCCACCATACACAC
CACTGTGCCATCTCCTACTACAACACCTACTCCAAAGGAAAAACCAGAAGCTGGAACCTATTCAGTTAAT
AATGGCAATGATACTTGCCTGCTGGCTACCATGGGGCTGCAGCTGAACATCACTCAGGATAAGGTTGCTT
CAGTTATTAACATCAACCCCAATACAACTCACTCCACAGGCAGCTGCCGTTCTCACACTGCTCTACTTAG
ACTCAATAGCAGCACTATTAAGTATCTAGACTTTGTCTTTGCTGTGAAAAATGAAAACCGATTTTATCTG
AAGGAAGTGAACATCAGCATGTATTTGGTTAATGGCTCCGTTTTCAGCATTGCAAATAACAATCTCAGCT
ACTGGGATGCCCCCCTGGGAAGTTCTTATATGTGCAACAAAGAGCAGACTGTTTCAGTGTCTGGAGCATT
TCAGATAAATACCTTTGATCTAAGGGTTCAGCCTTTCAATGTGACACAAGGAAAGTATTCTACAGCCCAA
GAGTGTTCGCTGGATGATGACACCATTCTAATCCCAATTATAGTTGGTGCTGGTCTTTCAGGCTTGATTA
TCGTTATAGTGATTGCTTACGTAATTGGCAGAAGAAAAAGTTATGCTGGATATCAGACTCTGGGAAGCGG
ATACCCATACGATGTGCCAGATTACGCTTAAGGATCCACTAGTCCAGTGTGGTGGAATTCTGCAGATATC
CAGCACAGTGGCGGCCGCTCGAGTCTAGAGGGCCCGTTTAAACCCGCTGATCAGCCTCGACTGTGCCTTC
TAGTTGCCAGCCATCTGTTGTTTGCCCCTCCCCCGTGCCTTCCTTGACCCTGGAAGGTGCCACTCCCACT
GTCCTTTCCTAATAAAATGAGGAAATTGCATCGCATTGTCTGAGTAGGTGTCATTCTATTCTGGGGGGTG
GGGTGGGGCAGGACAGCAAGGGGGAGGATTGGGAAGACAATAGCAGGCATGCTGGGGATGCGGTGGGCTC
TATGGCTTCTGAGGCGGAAAGAACCAGCTGGGGCTCTAGGGGGTATCCCC
[124 nt withheld, positions 2501-2624]
C
[91 nt withheld, positions 2626-2716]
A
[49 nt withheld, positions 2718-2766]
CCTTTGACGTTGGAGTCCACGTTCTTT
[37 nt withheld, positions 2794-2830]
ACCCTATCTCGGTCTATTCTTTTGATTTATAAGGGATTTTGCCGATTTCGGCCTATTGGTTAAAAAATGA
GCTGATTTAACAAAAATTTAACGCGAATTAATTCTGTGGAATGTGTGTCAGTTAGGGTGTGGAAAGTCCC
CAGGCTCCCCAGCAGGCAGAAGTATGCAAAGCATGCATCTCAATTAGTCAGCAACCAGGTGTGGAAAGTC
CCCAGGCTCCCCAGCAGGCAGAAGTATGCAAAGCATGCATCTCAATTAGTCAGCAACCATAGTCCCGCCC
CTAACTCCGCCCATCCCGCCCCTAACTCCGCCCAGTTCCGCCCATTCTCCGCCCCATGGCTGACTAATTT
TTTTTATTTATGCAGAGGCCGAGGCCGCCTCTGCCTCTGAGCTATTCCAGAAGTAGTGAGGAGGCTTTTT
TGGAGGCCTAGGCTTTTGCAAAAAGCTCCCGGGAGCTTGTATATCCATTTTCGGATCTGATCAGCACGTG
ATGAAAAAGCCTGAACTCACCGCGACGTCTGTCGAGAAGTTTCTGATCGAAAAGTTCGACAGCGTCTCCG
ACCTGATGCAGCTCTCGGAGGGCGAAGAATCTCGTGCTTTCAGCTTCGATGTAGGAGGGCGTGGATATGT
CCTGCGGGTAAATAGCTGCGCCGATGGTTTCTACAAAGATCGTTATGTTTATCGGCACTTTGCATCGGCC
GCGCTCCCGATTCCGGAAGTGCTTGACATTGGGGAATTCAGCGAGAGCCTGACCTATTGCATCTCCCGCC
GTGCACAGGGTGTCACGTTGCAAGACCTGCCTGAAACCGAACTGCCCGCTGTTCTGCAGCCGGTCGCGGA
GGCCATGGATGCGATCGCTGCGGCCGATCTTAGCCAGACGAGCGGGTTCGGCCCATTCGGACCGCAAGGA
ATCGGTCAATACACTACATGGCGTGATTTCATATGCGCGATTGCTGATCCCCATGTGTATCACTGGCAAA
CTGTGATGGACGACACCGTCAGTGCGTCCGTCGCGCAGGCTCTCGATGAGCTGATGCTTTGGGCCGAGGA
CTGCCCCGAAGTCCGGCACCTCGTGCACGCGGATTTCGGCTCCAACAATGTCCTGACGGACAATGGCCGC
ATAACAGCGGTCATTGACTGGAGCGAGGCGATGTTCGGGGATTCCCAATACGAGGTCGCCAACATCTTCT
TCTGGAGGCCGTGGTTGGCTTGTATGGAGCAGCAGACGCGCTACTTCGAGCGGAGGCATCCGGAGCTTGC
AGGATCGCCGCGGCTCCGGGCGTATATGCTCCGCATTGGTCTTGACCAACTCTATCAGAGCTTGGTTGAC
GGCAATTTCGATGATGCAGCTTGGGCGCAGGGTCGATGCGACGCAATCGTCCGATCCGGAGCCGGGACTG
TCGGGCGTACACAAATCGCCCGCAGAAGCGCGGCCGTCTGGACCGATGGCTGTGTAGAAGTACTCGCCGA
TAGTGGAAACCGACGCCCCAGCACTCGTCCGAGGGCAAAGGAATAGCACGTGCTACGAGATTTCGATTCC
ACCGCCGCCTTCTATGAAAGGTTGGGCTTCGGAATCGTTTTCCGGGACGCCGGCTGGATGATCCTCCAGC
GCGGGGATCTCATGCTGGAGTTCTTCGCCCACCCCAACTTGTTTATTGCAGCTTATAATGGTTACAAATA
AAGCAATAGCATCACAAATTTCACAAATAAAGCATTTTTTTCACTGCATTCTAGTTGTGGTTTGTCCAAA
CTCATCAATGTATCTTATCATGTCTGTATACCGTCGACCTCTAGCTAGAGCTTGGCGTAATCATGGTCAT
AGCTGTTTCCTGTGTGAAATTGTTATCCGCTCACAATTCCACACAACATACGAGCCGGAAGCATAAAGTG
TAAAGCCTGGGGTGCCTAATGAGTGAGCTAACTCACATTAATTGCGTTGCGCTCACTGCCCGCTTTCCAG
TCGGGAAACCTGTCGTGCCAGCTGCATTAATGAATCGGCCAACGCGCGGGGAGAGGCGGTTTGCGTATTG
GGCGCTCTTCCGCTTCCTCGCTCACTGACTCGCTGCGCTCGGTCGTTCGGCTGCGGCGAGCGGTATCAGC
TCACTCAAAGGCGGTAATACGGTTATCCACAGAATCAGGGGATAACGCAGGAAAGAACATGTGAGCAAAA
GGCCAGCAAAAGGCCAGGAACCGTAAAAAGGCCGCGTTGCTGGCGTTTTTCCATAGGCTCCGCCCCCCTG
ACGAGCATCACAAAAATCGACGCTCAAGTCAGAGGTGGCGAAACCCGACAGGACTATAAAGATACCAGGC
GTTTCCCCCTGGAAGCTCCCTCGTGCGCTCTCCTGTTCCGACCCTGCCGCTTACCGGATACCTGTCCGCC
TTTCTCCCTTCGGGAAGCGTGGCGCTTTCTCATAGCTCACGCTGTAGGTATCTCAGTTCGGTGTAGGTCG
TTCGCTCCAAGCTGGGCTGTGTGCACGAACCCCCCGTTCAGCCCGACCGCTGCGCCTTATCCGGTAACTA
TCGTCTTGAGTCCAACCCGGTAAGACACGACTTATCGCCACTGGCAGCAGCCACTGGTAACAGGATTAGC
AGAGCGAGGTATGTAGGCGGTGCTACAGAGTTCTTGAAGTGGTGGCCTAACTACGGCTACACTAGAAGAA
CAGTATTTGGTATCTGCGCTCTGCTGAAGCCAGTTACCTTCGGAAAAAGAGTTGGTAGCTCTTGATCCGG
CAAACAAACCACCGCTGGTAGCGGTTTTTTTGTTTGCAAGCAGCAGATTACGCGCAGAAAAAAAGGATCT
CAAGAAGATCCTTTGATCTTTTCTACGGGGTCTGACGCTCAGTGGAACGAAAACTCACGTTAAGGGATTT
TGGTCATGAGATTATCAAAAAGGATCTTCACCTAGATCCTTTTAAATTAAAAATGAAGTTTTAAATCAAT
CTAAAGTATATATGAGTAAACTTGGTCTGACAGTTACCAATGCTTAATCAGTGAGGCACCTATCTCAGCG
ATCTGTCTATTTCGTTCATCCATAGTTGCCTGACTCCCCGTCGTGTAGATAACTACGATACGGGAGGGCT
TACCATCTGGCCCCAGTGCTGCAATGATACCGCGAGACCCACGCTCACCGGCTCCAGATTTATCAGCAAT
AAACCAGCCAGCCGGAAGGGCCGAGCGCAGAAGTGGTCCTGCAACTTTATCCGCCTCCATCCAGTCTATT
AATTGTTGCCGGGAAGCTAGAGTAAGTAGTTCGCCAGTTAATAGTTTGCGCAACGTTGTTGCCATTGCTA
CAGGCATCGTGGTGTCACGCTCGTCGTTTGGTATGGCTTCATTCAGCTCCGGTTCCCAACGATCAAGGCG
AGTTACATGATCCCCCATGTTGTGCAAAAAAGCGGTTAGCTCCTTCGGTCCTCCGATCGTTGTCAGAAGT
AAGTTGGCCGCAGTGTTATCACTCATGGTTATGGCAGCACTGCATAATTCTCTTACTGTCATGCCATCCG
TAAGATGCTTTTCTGTGACTGGTGAGTACTCAACCAAGTCATTCTGAGAATAGTGTATGCGGCGACCGAG
TTGCTCTTGCCCGGCGTCAATACGGGATAATACCGCGCCACATAGCAGAACTTTAAAAGTGCTCATCATT
GGAAAACGTTCTTCGGGGCGAAAACTCTCAAGGATCTTACCGCTGTTGAGATCCAGTTCGATGTAACCCA
CTCGTGCACCCAACTGATCTTCAGCATCTTTTACTTTCACCAGCGTTTCTGGGTGAGCAAAAACAGGAAG
GCAAAATGCCGCAAAAAAGGGAATAAGGGCGACACGGAAATGTTGAATACTCATACTCTTCCTTTTTCAA
TATTATTGAAGCATTTATCAGGGTTATTGTCTCATGAGCGGATACATATTTGAATGTATTTAGAAAAATA
AACAAATAGGGGTTCCGCGCACATTTCCCCGAAAAGTGCCACCTGACGTCGACGGATCGGGAGATCTCCC
GATCCCCTATGGTGCACTCTCAGTACAATCTGCTCTGATGCCGCATAGTTAAGCCAGTATCTGCTCCCTG
CTTGTGTGTTGGAGGTCGCTGAGTAGTGCGCGAGC
Features (pLannotate 1.2.2; 21 found; start..end, strand, type, name):
    110..489     +  enhancer       CMV enhancer: human cytomegalovirus immediate early enhancer
    490..693     +  promoter       CMV promoter: human cytomegalovirus (CMV) immediate early promoter
    689..722     +  LTR            5' LTR (truncated) (fragment): truncated 5' long terminal repeat (LTR) from HIV-1
    738..756     +  promoter       T7 promoter: promoter for bacteriophage T7 RNA polymerase
    785..2086    +  CDS            LAMP2: LAMP2_HUMAN - Experimental evidence at protein level: Swiss-Prot protein existence level 1. [Isoform LAMP-2C]: Modulates chaperone-mediated autophagy. Decreases presentation of endogenous antigens by MHCII. Does not play a role in the presentation of exogenous and membrane-derived antigens by MHCII. From Homo sapiens (Human).
   2102..2130    +  CDS            3xHA (fragment): three tandem HA epitope tags
   2231..2455    +  polyA_signal   bGH poly(A) signal: bovine growth hormone polyadenylation signal
   2459..2480    +  promoter       SV40 promoter (fragment): SV40 enhancer and early promoter
   2501..2929    +  rep_origin     f1 ori (sequence partly withheld): f1 bacteriophage origin of replication; arrow indicates direction of (+) strand synthesis
   2943..3272    +  promoter       SV40 promoter: SV40 enhancer and early promoter
   3321..4346    +  CDS            HygR: aminoglycoside phosphotransferase from E. coli; aph(4)-Ia; confers resistance to hygromycin
   4356..4481    +  CDS            ble (fragment): BLE_KLEPN - Experimental evidence at protein level: Swiss-Prot protein existence level 1. Binding protein with a strong affinity to the bleomycin family of antibiotics. Binds to CL990; an antimitotic-antibiotic compound. From Klebsiella pneumoniae.
   4476..4597    +  polyA_signal   SV40 poly(A) signal: SV40 polyadenylation signal
   4670..4686    -  protein_bind   lac operator: The lac repressor binds to the lac operator to inhibit transcription in E. coli. This inhibition can be relieved by adding lactose or isopropyl-β-D-thiogalactopyranoside (IPTG). lac repressor encoded by lacI
   4694..4724    -  promoter       lac promoter: promoter for the E. coli lac operon
   4739..4760    -  protein_bind   CAP binding site: CAP binding activates transcription in the presence of cAMP. E. coli catabolite activator protein
   4773..4865    -  CDS            lacI (fragment): lac repressor; lacI; The lac repressor binds to the lac operator to inhibit transcription in E. coli. This inhibition can be relieved by adding lactose or isopropyl-β-D-thiogalactopyranoside (IPTG).
   5048..5633    -  rep_origin     ori: high-copy-number ColE1/pMB1/pBR322/pUC origin of replication
   5804..6664    -  CDS            AmpR: β-lactamase; bla; confers resistance to ampicillin, carbenicillin, and related antibiotics
   6665..6769    -  promoter       AmpR promoter: bla
   6828..6880    -  misc_feature   bom (fragment): basis of mobility region from pBR322
