[The description below was written by a language model from this plasmid's Addgene catalogue record and pLannotate feature annotations shown in this document.]
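Description:
pcDNA GNSTM-3-Flag-10-Lamp2b-HA is a 6.9 kb mammalian expression plasmid built on a pcDNA 3.1+ Hygro backbone from which some multiple-cloning-site restriction sites were removed. In bacteria it is maintained through a high-copy ColE1/pUC-type origin and an ampicillin resistance gene (β-lactamase under its own promoter). An f1 origin is also present. For mammalian cells, an SV40 enhancer/early promoter drives a hygromycin phosphotransferase gene followed by an SV40 polyadenylation signal, which allows selection of stably transfected lines. Several short annotated fragments (truncated HIV-1 LTR, ble, lacI, bom) appear to be backbone remnants or partial sequence matches rather than functional parts.

The payload is an engineered human Lamp2b, an exosomal transmembrane protein, expressed from the CMV immediate-early enhancer/promoter and terminated by the bGH polyadenylation signal. A T7 promoter sits just upstream of the coding region. From N to C terminus the fusion contains the Lamp2 signal peptide, a GNSTM N-linked glycosylation motif, a 3-residue spacer, a FLAG tag, a 10-residue spacer, Lamp2b, a 3-residue spacer and an HA tag. The automated annotation labels the ORF generically as LAMP2 and the C-terminal tag as a fragment of 3xHA, consistent with the single HA epitope in the catalogue entry. The insert was cloned between NheI and BamHI sites, both destroyed in the process.

According to the associated publication title, the construct belongs to work on stabilizing exosome-targeting peptides through engineered glycosylation. In this design the FLAG tag occupies the N-terminal position where a peptide would be displayed next to the glycosylation motif, while the HA tag marks the opposite end of the protein, so the two epitopes can be detected separately.
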