Addgene plasmid #71293: pcDNA GNSTM-3-Flag-10-Lamp2b-HA
Purpose: Encodes (N to C): GNSTM glycosylation motif, 3 residue spacer, Flag tag,10 residue spacer, Lamp2b (exosomal transmembrane protein), 3 residue spacer, HA tag.
Depositing lab: Joshua Leonard. Depositing organization: Northwestern University. Publication: Stabilization of exosome-targeting peptides via engineered glycosylation. Hung ME, Leonard JN. J Biol Chem. 2015 Mar 27;290(13):8166-72. doi: 10.1074/jbc.M114.621383. Epub 2015 Feb 5. PubMed 25657008.
Backbone
  Vector backbone: pcDNA 3.1+ Hygro
  Backbone manufacturer: Clontech
  Backbone size w/o insert (bp): 5578
  Total vector size (bp): 6925
  Modifications to backbone: some restriction sites removed from MCS
  Vector type: Mammalian Expression
  Selectable markers: Hygromycin
Growth in bacteria
  Bacterial resistance: Ampicillin, 100 μg/mL
  Growth temperature: 37°C
  Growth strain: DH5alpha
  Copy number: High Copy
Gene/Insert
  Gene/Insert name: Lamp2b
  Species: H. sapiens (human)
  Entrez Gene: LAMP2 (a.k.a. CD107b, DND, LAMP-2, LAMPB, LGP-96, LGP110)
  Promoter: CMV
  Tag / fusion protein: Lamp2 signal peptide (N terminal on insert); GNSTM glycosylation motif (N terminal on insert); FLAG (N terminal on insert); HA (C terminal on insert)
  Cloning method: Restriction Enzyme; 5′ cloning site NheI (destroyed during cloning); 3′ cloning site BamHI (destroyed during cloning)
  Sequencing primers: 5′ CMV-F; 3′ BGH-rev
Resource information
  A portion of this plasmid was derived from a plasmid made by: Lamp2b cDNA was purchased from Open Biosystems
Terms and licenses: Academic/Nonprofit Terms; Industry Terms: Not Available to Industry
How to cite: pcDNA GNSTM-3-Flag-10-Lamp2b-HA was a gift from Joshua Leonard (Addgene plasmid # 71293 ; http://n2t.net/addgene:71293 ; RRID:Addgene_71293)
