>Addgene plasmid #71293 | pcDNA GNSTM-3-Flag-10-Lamp2b-HA | addgene partial sequence | sequence record 131924 | CMV-F 5'-CGCAAATGGGCGGTAGGCGTG-3'
ACTAGAGAACCCACTGCTTACTGGCTTATCGAAATTAATACGACTCACTATAGGGAGACCCAAGCTGGCT
AGTGCCGCCGCCATGGTGTGCTTCCGCCTCTTCCCGGTTCCGGGCTCAGGGCTCGTTCTGGTCTGCCTAG
TCCTGGGAGCTGTGCGGTCTTATGCAGGTAACTCGACTATGGGCAGTGGAGACTATAAAGATGACGATGA
CAAGGGCAGTGGATCTGGATCCGGTGGCTCGAGTTTGGAACTTAATTTGACAGATTCAGAAAATGCCACT
TGCCTTTATGCAAAATGGCAGATGAATTTCACAGTTCGCTATGAAACTACAAATAAAACTTATAAAACTG
TAACCATTTCAGACCATGGCACTGTGACATATAATGGAAGCATTTGTGGGGATGATCAGAATGGTCCCAA
AATAGCAGTGCAGTTCGGACCTGGCTTTTCCTGGATTGCGAATTTTACCAAGGCAGCATCTACTTATTCA
ATTGACAGCGTCTCATTTTCCTACAACACTGGTGATAACACAACATTTCCTGATGCTGAAGATAAAGGAA
TTCTTACTGTTGATGAACTTTTGGCCATCAGAATTCCATTGAATGACCTTTTTAGATGCAATAGTTTATC
AACTTTGGAAAAGAATGATGTTGTCCAACACTACTGGGATGTTCTTGTACAAGCTTTTGTCCAAAATGGC
ACAGTGAGCACAAATGAGTTCCTGTGTGATAAAGACAAAACTTCAACAGTGGCACCCACCATACACACCA
CTGTGCCATCTCCTACTACAACACCTACTCCAAAGGAAAAACCAGAAGCTGGAACCTATTCAGTTAATAA
TGGCAATGATACTTGCCTGCTGGCTACCATGGGGCTGCAGCTGAACATCACTCAGGATAAGGTTGCTTCA
GTTATTAACATCAACCCCAATACAACTCACTCCACAGGCAGCTGCCGTTCTCACACTGCTCTACTTA
