>Addgene plasmid #71293 | pcDNA GNSTM-3-Flag-10-Lamp2b-HA | addgene partial sequence | sequence record 131925 | BGH-rev 5'-TAGAAGGCACAGTCGAGG-3'
ACTCGAGCGGCCGCCACTGTGCTGGATATCTGCAGAATTCCACCACACTGGACTAGTGGATCCTTAAGCG
TAATCTGGCACATCGTATGGGTATCCGCTTCCCAGAGTCTGATATCCAGCATAACTTTTTCTTCTGCCAA
TTACGTAAGCAATCACTATAACGATAATCAAGCCTGAAAGACCAGCACCAACTATAATTGGGATTAGAAT
GGTGTCATCATCCAGCGAACACTCTTGGGCTGTAGAATACTTTCCTTGTGTCACATTGAAAGGCTGAACC
CTTAGATCAAAGGTATTTATCTGAAATGCTCCAGACACTGAAACAGTCTGCTCTTTGTTGCACATATAAG
AACTTCCCAGGGGGGCATCCCAGTAGCTGAGATTGTTATTTGCAATGCTGAAAACGGAGCCATTAACCAA
ATACATGCTGATGTTCACTTCCTTCAGATAAAATCGGTTTTCATTTTTCACAGCAAAGACAAAGTCTAGA
TACTTAATAGTGCTGCTATTGAGTCTAAGTAGAGCAGTGTGAGAACGGCAGCTGCCTGTGGAGTGAGTTG
TATTGGGGTTGATGTTAATAACTGAAGCAACCTTATCCTGAGTGATGTTCAGCTGCAGCCCCATGGTAGC
CAGCAGGCAAGTATCATTGCCATTATTAACTGAATAGGTTCCAGCTTCTGGTTTTTCCTTTGGAGTAGGT
GTTGTAGTAGGAGATGGCACAGTGGTGTGTATGGTGGGTGCCACTGTTGAAGTTTTGTCTTTATCACACA
GGAACTCATTTGTGCTCACTGTGCCATTTTGGACAAAAGCTTGTACAAGAACATCCCAGTAGTGTTGGAC
AACATCATTCTTTTCC
